>Addgene plasmid #216286 | pDEST14-DoubleCatcher-⍺-Lock | addgene full sequence | sequence record 433335 | Addgene NGS Result
AGATCTCGATCCCGCGAAATTAATACGACTCACTATAGGGAGACCACAACGGTTTCCCTCTAGAAATAAT
TTTGTTTAACTTTAAGAAGGAGATATACATATGTCGTACTACCATCACCATCACCATCACGATTACGACA
TCCCCACAACTGAGAACCTTTATTTCCAAGGTGGGGCGATGGTTACTACTCTGAGTGGTCTGAGCGGCGA
ACAGGGTCCGTCGGGTGACATGACGACAGAGGAAGACAGTGCCACGCATATTAAATTTTCAAAACGTGAT
GAGGACGGTCGCGAGTTAGCAGGGGCAACTATGGAATTGCGTGACTCCTGCGGCAAAACCATTTCTACAT
GGATTAGTGATGGGCACGTAAAGGATTTTTATCTGTACCCCGGAAAGTATACCTTTGTCGAGACAGCGGC
TCCTGACGGTTATGAAGTGGCAACCCCGATCGAATTTACGGTGAATGAGGACGGGCAGGTGACGGTAGAT
GGGGAAGCCACAGAGGGCGATGCTCATACCGGGTCTGGTGGATCGGGAGGCTCTGGCGTAACTACTTTAA
GTGGGTTGAGCGGAGAACAAGGGCCTAGTGGAGATATGACAACCGAGGAGGACTCCGCCACCCATATTAA
ATTTAGTAAACGCGATGAAGACGGTCGCGAGCTTGCGGGTGCTACTATGGAGCTGCGCGATAGTTGCGGC
AAGACCATCTCGACCTGGATTTCAGATGGACATGTCAAAGACTTTTACCTGTACCCTGGCAAATATACCT
TTGTGGAAACGGCAGCTCCGGATGGATATGAGGTTGCGACGCCGATCGAGTTCACGGTCAACGAAGATGG
ACAAGTTACGGTGGACGGTGAGGCAACTGAAGGAGATGCAGGTAGTTCAGGCTCAGAAAACTTGTATTTT
CAGGGCGGAGGATCGGGGCGCGGAGTGCCCCACATTGTTATGGTGGCCGCCTACAAACGCTATAAATAAA
TGGTTGATGCTTGAGGATCCGAATTCGAGCTCCGTCGACAAGCTTGCGGCCGCACTCGAGCACCACCACC
ACCACCACTGAGATCCGGCTGCTAACAAAGCCCGAAAGGAAGCTGAGTTGGCTGCTGCCACCGCTGAGCA
ATAACTAGCATAACCCCTTGGGGCCTCTAAACGGGTCTTGAGGGGTTTTTTGCTGAAAGGAGGAACTATA
TCCGGATTGGCGAATGGG
[124 nt withheld, positions 1209-1332]
C
[91 nt withheld, positions 1334-1424]
A
[49 nt withheld, positions 1426-1474]
CCTTTGACGTTGGAGTCCACGTTCTTT
[37 nt withheld, positions 1502-1538]
ACCCTATCTCGGTCTATTCTTTTGATTTATAAGGGATTTTGCCGATTTCGGCCTATTGGTTAAAAAATGA
GCTGATTTAACAAAAATTTAACGCGAATTTTAACAAAATATTAACGCTTACAATTTAGGTGGCACTTTTC
GGGGAAATGTGCGCGGAACCCCTATTTGTTTATTTTTCTAAATACATTCAAATATGTATCCGCTCATGAG
ACAATAACCCTGGTAAATGCTTCAATAATATTGAAAAAGGAAGAGTATGAGTATTCAACATTTCCGTGTC
GCCCTTATTCCCTTTTTTGCGGCATTTTGCCTTCCTGTTTTTGCTCACCCAGAAACGCTGGTGAAAGTAA
AAGATGCTGAAGATCAGTTGGGTGCACGAGTGGGTTACATCGAACTGGATCTCAACAGCGGTAAGATCCT
TGAGAGTTTTCGCCCCGAAGAACGTTTTCCAATGATGAGCACTTTTAAAGTTCTGCTATGTGGCGCGGTA
TTATCCCGTATTGACGCCGGGCAAGAGCAACTCGGTCGCCGCATACACTATTCTCAGAATGACTTGGTTG
AGTACTCACCAGTCACAGAAAAGCATCTTACGGATGGCATGACAGTAAGAGAATTATGCAGTGCTGCCAT
AACCATGAGTGATAACACTGCGGCCAACTTACTTCTGACAACGATCGGAGGACCGAAGGAGCTAACCGCT
TTTTTGCACAACATGGGGGATCATGTAACTCGCCTTGATCGTTGGGAACCGGAGCTGAATGAAGCCATAC
CAAACGACGAGCGTGACACCACGATGCCTGCAGCAATGGCAACAACGTTGCGCAAACTATTAACTGGCGA
ACTACTTACTCTAGCTTCCCGGCAACAATTAATAGACTGGATGGAGGCGGATAAAGTTGCAGGACCACTT
CTGCGCTCGGCCCTTCCGGCTGGCTGGTTTATTGCTGATAAATCTGGAGCCGGTGAGCGTGGGTCTCGCG
GTATCATTGCAGCACTGGGGCCAGATGGTAAGCCCTCCCGTATCGTAGTTATCTACACGACGGGGAGTCA
GGCAACTATGGATGAACGAAATAGACAGATCGCTGAGATAGGTGCCTCACTGATTAAGCATTGGTAACTG
TCAGACCAAGTTTACTCATATATACTTTAGATTGATTTAAAACTTCATTTTTAATTTAAAAGGATCTAGG
TGAAGATCCTTTTTGATAATCTCATGACCAAAATCCCTTAACGTGAGTTTTCGTTCCACTGAGCGTCAGA
CCCCGTAGAAAAGATCAAAGGATCTTCTTGAGATCCTTTTTTTCTGCGCGTAATCTGCTGCTTGCAAACA
AAAAAACCACCGCTACCAGCGGTGGTTTGTTTGCCGGATCAAGAGCTACCAACTCTTTTTCCGAAGGTAA
CTGGCTTCAGCAGAGCGCAGATACCAAATACTGTCCTTCTAGTGTAGCCGTAGTTAGGCCACCACTTCAA
GAACTCTGTAGCACCGCCTACATACCTCGCTCTGCTAATCCTGTTACCAGTGGCTGCTGCCAGTGGCGAT
AAGTCGTGTCTTACCGGGTTGGACTCAAGACGATAGTTACCGGATAAGGCGCAGCGGTCGGGCTGAACGG
GGGGTTCGTGCACACAGCCCAGCTTGGAGCGAACGACCTACACCGAACTGAGATACCTACAGCGTGAGCT
ATGAGAAAGCGCCACGCTTCCCGAAGGGAGAAAGGCGGACAGGTATCCGGTAAGCGGCAGGGTCGGAACA
GGAGAGCGCACGAGGGAGCTTCCAGGGGGAAACGCCTGGTATCTTTATAGTCCTGTCGGGTTTCGCCACC
TCTGACTTGAGCGTCGATTTTTGTGATGCTCGTCAGGGGGGCGGAGCCTATGGAAAAACGCCAGCAACGC
GGCCTTTTTACGGTTCCTGGCCTTTTGCTGGCCTTTTGCTCACATGTTCTTTCCTGCGTTATCCCCTGAT
TCTGTGGATAACCGTATTACCGCCTTTGAGTGAGCTGATACCGCTCGCCGCAGCCGAACGACCGAGCGCA
GCGAGTCAGTGAGCGAGGAAGCGGAAGAGCGCCTGATGCGGTATTTTCTCCTTACGCATCTGTGCGGTAT
TTCACACCGCAATGGTGCACTCTCAGTACAATCTGCTCTGATGCCGCATAGTTAAGCCAGTATACACTCC
GCTATCGCTACGTGACTGGGTCATGGCTGCGCCCCGACACCCGCCAACACCCGCTGACGCGCCCTGACGG
GCTTGTCTGCTCCCGGCATCCGCTTACAGACAAGCTGTGACCGTCTCCGGGAGCTGCATGTGTCAGAGGT
TTTCACCGTCATCACCGAAACGCGCGAGGCAGCTGCGGTAAAGCTCATCAGCGTGGTCGTGAAGCGATTC
ACAGATGTCTGCCTGTTCATCCGCGTCCAGCTCGTTGAGCTTCTCCAGAAGCGTTAATGTCTGGCTTCTG
ATAAAGCGGGCCATGTTAAGGGCGGTTTTTTCCTGTTTGGTCACTGATGCCTCCGTGTAAGGGGGATTTC
TGTTCATGGGGGTAATGATACCGATGAAACGAGAGAGGATGCTCACGATACGGGTTACTGATGATGAACA
TGCCCGGTTACTGGAACGTTGTGAGGGTAAACAACTGGCGGTATGGATGCGGCGGGACCAGAGAAAAATC
ACTCAGGGTCAATGCCAGCGCTTCGTTAATACAGATGTAGGTGTTCCACAGGGTAGCCAGCAGCATCCTG
CGATGCAGATCCGGAACATAATGGTGCAGGGCGCTGACTTCCGCGTTTCCAGACTTTACGAAACACGGAA
ACCGAAGACCATTCATGTTGTTGCTCAGGTCGCAGACGTTTTGCAGCAGCAGTCGCTTCACGTTCGCTCG
CGTATCGGTGATTCATTCTGCTAACCAGTAAGGCACCCCCGCCAGCCTAGCCGGGTCCTCAACGACAGGA
GCACGATCATGCGCACCCGTGGCCAGGACCCAACGCTGCCCG
Features (pLannotate 1.2.2; 14 found; start..end, strand, type, name):
     21..39      +  promoter       T7 promoter: promoter for bacteriophage T7 RNA polymerase
     71..93      +  RBS            RBS: efficient ribosome binding site from bacteriophage T7 gene 10 (Olins and Rangwala, 1989)
    111..130     +  CDS            8xHis (fragment): 8xHis affinity tag
    896..916     +  CDS            TEV site: tobacco etch virus (TEV) protease recognition and cleavage site
   1041..1058    +  CDS            9xHis (fragment): 9xHis affinity tag
   1068..1117    +  CDS            SET1 (fragment): solubility-enhancement tag derived from T7 phage gene 10B
   1125..1172    +  terminator     T7 terminator: transcription terminator for bacteriophage T7 RNA polymerase
   1209..1637    +  rep_origin     f1 ori (sequence partly withheld): f1 bacteriophage origin of replication; arrow indicates direction of (+) strand synthesis
   1690..1794    +  promoter       AmpR promoter: bla
   1795..2655    +  CDS            AmpR: β-lactamase; bla; confers resistance to ampicillin, carbenicillin, and related antibiotics
   2826..3414    +  rep_origin     ori: high-copy-number ColE1/pMB1/pBR322/pUC origin of replication
   3600..3739    -  misc_feature   bom: basis of mobility region from pBR322
   3841..4032    -  CDS            rop: Rop protein, which maintains plasmids at low copy number; rop
   4049..4429    +  CDS            YPB1_ECOLX: Protein predicted: Swiss-Prot protein existence level 4. From Escherichia coli.
