[The description below was written by a language model from this plasmid's Addgene catalogue record and pLannotate feature annotations shown in this document.]
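Description:
pDEST14-DoubleCatcher-⍺-Lock is a bacterial expression plasmid built on the pDEST14 backbone for T7-driven production of a synthetic protein in E. coli. It is maintained with a ColE1/pMB1-type origin and selected through the β-lactamase (AmpR) gene, which confers ampicillin resistance. The feature table also shows an f1 phage origin, the pBR322 bom mobility region and the rop gene. Rop normally restrains copy number, although the catalogue lists the plasmid as high copy. The catalogue gives a total size of 7,301 bp, calculated from the unmodified pDEST14 backbone plus insert, whereas the sequenced record behind the feature table is 4,520 nt. The two figures therefore disagree, and the record does not explain why.

The expression cassette consists of a T7 promoter and the phage T7 gene 10 ribosome binding site, followed by the open reading frame and a T7 terminator, so expression requires a host that supplies T7 RNA polymerase. The insert, introduced by Gibson cloning, encodes DoubleCatcher ⍺-Lock, a variant of DoubleCatcher in which the orientation of each of the two SpyCatcher003 moieties is locked by an internal disulfide bond. The catalogue records an N-terminal His6 tag for affinity purification and TEV protease cleavage sites at both the N- and C-terminal ends of the insert. The annotation detects a His tag fragment near the start of the coding region and one TEV site near its 3′ end. It also detects a second His-like stretch and a short SET1-like fragment just upstream of the terminator; the record does not say whether these are translated as part of the product. According to the associated publication title, the DoubleCatcher system is used in the SpyMask approach for combinatorial assembly of bispecific binders.
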