Addgene plasmid #216286: pDEST14-DoubleCatcher-⍺-Lock
Purpose: Expresses DoubleCatcher-⍺-Lock in bacterial cells. DoubleCatcher-⍺-Lock is a variant of DoubleCatcher in which the orientation of each SpyCatcher003 moiety is locked via an internal disulfide bond.
Depositing lab: Mark Howarth. Depositing organization: University of Oxford. Publication: SpyMask enables combinatorial assembly of bispecific binders. Driscoll CL, Keeble AH, Howarth MR. Nat Commun. 2024 Mar 16;15(1):2403. doi: 10.1038/s41467-024-46599-9. PubMed 38493197.
Backbone
  Vector backbone: pDEST14
  Backbone manufacturer: Thermo Fisher Scientific
  Backbone size w/o insert (bp): 6422
  Total vector size (bp): 7301
  Vector type: Bacterial Expression
Growth in bacteria
  Bacterial resistance: Ampicillin, 100 μg/mL
  Growth temperature: 37°C
  Growth strain: DH5alpha
  Copy number: High Copy
Gene/Insert
  Gene/Insert name: DoubleCatcher ⍺-Lock
  Species: Synthetic
  Insert size (bp): 879
  Promoter: T7 promoter
  Tag / fusion protein: His6 (N terminal on insert); TEV cleavage site (N terminal on insert); TEV cleavage site (C terminal on insert)
  Cloning method: Gibson Cloning
  Sequencing primers: 5′ T7F; 3′ T7R
Terms and licenses: Academic/Nonprofit Terms; Industry Terms: Not Available to Industry
How to cite: pDEST14-DoubleCatcher-⍺-Lock was a gift from Mark Howarth (Addgene plasmid # 216286 ; http://n2t.net/addgene:216286 ; RRID:Addgene_216286)
